Addgene plasmid #88091: pDONR223-ZNF174
Purpose: Donor Vector containing ZNF174 transcription factor, part of the Human TFome Collection
Depositing lab: Marc Vidal. Depositing organization: Dana-Farber Cancer Institute. Publication: A comprehensive library of human transcription factors for cell fate engineering. Ng AHM, Khoshakhlagh P, Rojo Arias JE, Pasquini G, Wang K, Swiersy A, Shipman SL, Appleton E, Kiaee K, Kohman RE, Vernet A, Dysart M, Leeper K, Saylor W, Huang JY, Graveline A, Taipale J, Hill DE, Vidal M, Melero-Martin JM, Busskamp V, Church GM. Nat Biotechnol. 2021 Apr;39(4):510-519. doi: 10.1038/s41587-020-0742-6. Epub 2020 Nov 30. PubMed 33257861.
Backbone
  Vector backbone: pDONR223
  Backbone manufacturer: Invitrogen
  Backbone size w/o insert (bp): 3000
  Vector type: Gateway Donor Vector
Growth in bacteria
  Bacterial resistance: Spectinomycin, 50 μg/mL
  Growth temperature: 37°C
  Growth strain: DH5alpha
  Copy number: High Copy
Gene/Insert
  Gene/Insert name: ZNF174
  Species: H. sapiens (human)
  Insert size (bp): 705
  Mutation: Last nucleotide of stop codon removed to allow for Gateway C-terminal fusions
  Entrez Gene: ZNF174 (a.k.a. ZSCAN8)
  Cloning method: Gateway Cloning
  Sequencing primers: 5′ M13F(-21); 3′ M13R
Terms and licenses: Academic/Nonprofit Terms; Industry Terms: Not Available to Industry
Depositor comments: Represents the ORFeome subset of the TFome
How to cite: pDONR223-ZNF174 was a gift from Marc Vidal (Addgene plasmid # 88091 ; http://n2t.net/addgene:88091 ; RRID:Addgene_88091)
