[The description below was written by a language model from this plasmid's Addgene catalogue record and pLannotate feature annotations shown in this document.]
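Description:
pDONR223-ZNF174 is a Gateway entry-type clone built in the Invitrogen pDONR223 donor backbone, carrying the open reading frame of human ZNF174 (also known as ZSCAN8), a zinc-finger protein annotated as a transcriptional repressor. It belongs to the Human TFome Collection, specifically the subset derived from the ORFeome. The plasmid is a bacterial propagation vector only: it replicates in E. coli from a high-copy ColE1/pUC-type origin and is selected with spectinomycin through the aadA (SmR) aminoglycoside adenylyltransferase gene. This gene sits downstream of a fragment of the class 1 integron Pc promoter and a short remnant of a gentamicin resistance gene. Small lacI and lacZα fragments are backbone leftovers, and rrnB T1 and T2 terminators lie upstream of the cloning site, where they insulate the insert from read-through transcription.

The insert, catalogued at 705 bp, is flanked by two attL recombination sites. The automated annotation labels them attL3 and attL2. These sites allow the ORF to be moved by an LR Clonase reaction into any compatible Gateway destination vector. The annotation matches 666 nt of the sequence to ZNF174 and flags it as a fragment of the reference protein, so the clone may encode a shorter isoform or partial sequence; the record does not say which. The last nucleotide of the stop codon has been removed, so the ORF reads through into the att site and can be fused to C-terminal tags or reporters supplied by the destination vector. No eukaryotic promoter is present, and the only promoter next to the insert is a T7 promoter oriented antisense to it, so expression depends on the destination vector. The plasmid serves as a shuttle source of ZNF174 for building expression constructs, such as those used in transcription factor screens for cell fate engineering.
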