Features (pLannotate 1.2.2; 12 found; start..end, strand, type, name):
     34..129     +  protein_bind   attL3: mutant version of attL; recombination site for the Gateway® LR reaction LR Clonase™
    132..797     +  CDS            ZNF174 (fragment): ZN174_HUMAN - Also known as ZSCAN8. Experimental evidence at protein level: Swiss-Prot protein existence level 1. Transcriptional repressor. From Homo sapiens (Human).
    835..934     -  protein_bind   attL2: mutant version of attL; recombination site for the Gateway® LR reaction LR Clonase™
    952..970     -  promoter       T7 promoter: promoter for bacteriophage T7 RNA polymerase
   1160..1183    +  promoter       Pc promoter (fragment): intI1 (promoter lies within the coding sequence); class 1 integron promoter
   1359..1415    +  CDS            GmR (fragment): gentamycin acetyltransferase; aacC1; confers resistance to gentamycin
   1422..2213    +  CDS            SmR: aminoglycoside adenylyltransferase (Murphy, 1985); aadA; confers resistance to spectinomycin and streptomycin
   2306..2894    +  rep_origin     ori: high-copy-number ColE1/pMB1/pBR322/pUC origin of replication
   3077..3169    +  CDS            lacI (fragment): lac repressor; lacI; The lac repressor binds to the lac operator to inhibit transcription in E. coli. This inhibition can be relieved by adding lactose or isopropyl-β-D-thiogalactopyranoside (IPTG).
   3224..3251    -  terminator     rrnB T2 terminator: transcription terminator T2 from the E. coli rrnB gene
   3383..3426    +  terminator     rrnB T1 terminator: Escherichia coli rrnB; transcription terminator T1 from the E. coli rrnB gene
   3473..17      -  CDS            lacZα (fragment) (across the origin): LacZα fragment of β-galactosidase; lacZ fragment
>Addgene plasmid #88091 | pDONR223-ZNF174 | addgene full sequence | sequence record 198827 | Addgene NGS Result
GTAAAACGACGGCCAGTCTTAAGCTCGGGCCCCAAATAATGATTTTATTTTGACTGATAGTGACCTGTTC
GTTGCAACAAATTGATGAGCAATGCTTTTTTATAATGCCAACTTTGTACAAAAAAGTTGGCATGGCAGCT
AAAATGGAGATAACTTTAAGCTCCAACACTGAAGCTTCCTCCAAGCAAGAGAGACACATAATAGCCAAAC
TAGAAGAGAAACGGGGCCCTCCTCTGCAAAAAAACTGCCCAGATCCTGAGCTCTGCCGCCAGAGCTTCAG
ACGCTTTTGTTATCAAGAGGTGTCTGGACCCCAAGAGGCGCTCTCCCAGCTCCGACAGCTCTGCCGTCAG
TGGTTGCAACCCGAGCTGCACACCAAGGAGCAGATTTTGGAGCTTCTGGTGATGGAGCAGTTCCTGACCA
TCCTGCCCCCGGAGATCCAGGCTCGGGTCAGGCATCGATGTCCAATGAGCAGCAAGGAGATTGTGACCCT
CGTGGAAGATTTTCACAGAGCATCCAAGAAACCAAAGCAGTGGGTGGCCGTTTGTATGCAGGGGCAAAAG
GTGCTCTTGGAGAAAACTGGATCTCAGCTTGGAGAACAGGAACTGCCAGACTTTCAACCGCAGACTCCTA
GGAGAGATCTCAGGGAGAGCTCTCCAGCAGAGCCTTCCCAGGCAGGAGCTTATGACCGGCTGAGCCCCCA
TCATTGGGAGAAATCCCCACTCCTCCAAGAACCAACCCCCAAATTGGCTGGGACAGAACTTCTTATAGAA
AAGACAGATCCAAATATGGCCACAGATGAACTTCCATGCAAGCTATGGCTGAGTTTCATTGCTTACCCAA
CTTTCTTGTACAAAGTTGGCATTATAAGAAAGCATTGCTTATCAATTTGTTGCAACGAACAGGTCACTAT
CAGTCAAAATAAAATCATTATTTGCCATCCAGCTGATATCCCCTATAGTGAGTCGTATTACATGGTCATA
GCTGTTTCCTGGCAGCTCTGGCCCGTGTCTCAAAATCTCTGATGTTACATTGCACAAGATAAAAATATAT
CATCATGCCTCCTCTAGACCAGCCAGGACAGAAATGCCTCGACTTCGCTGCTACCCAAGGTTGCCGGGTG
ACGCACACCGTGGAAACGGATGAAGGCACGAACCCAGTGGACATAAGCCTGTTCGGTTCGTAAGCTGTAA
TGCAAGTAGCGTATGCGCTCACGCAACTGGTCCAGAACCTTGACCGAACGCAGCGGTGGTAACGGCGCAG
TGGCGGTTTTCATGGCTTGTTATGACTGTTTTTTTGGGGTACAGTCTATGCCTCGGGCATCCAAGCAGCA
AGCGCGTTACGCCGTGGGTCGATGTTTGATGTTATGGAGCAGCAACGATGTTACGCAGCAGGGCAGTCGC
CCTAAAACAAAGTTAAACATTATGAGGGAAGCGGTGATCGCCGAAGTATCGACTCAACTATCAGAGGTAG
TTGGCGTCATCGAGCGCCATCTCGAACCGACGTTGCTGGCCGTACATTTGTACGGCTCCGCAGTGGATGG
CGGCCTGAAGCCACACAGTGATATTGATTTGCTGGTTACGGTGACCGTAAGGCTTGATGAAACAACGCGG
CGAGCTTTGATCAACGACCTTTTGGAAACTTCGGCTTCCCCTGGAGAGAGCGAGATTCTCCGCGCTGTAG
AAGTCACCATTGTTGTGCACGACGACATCATTCCGTGGCGTTATCCAGCTAAGCGCGAACTGCAATTTGG
AGAATGGCAGCGCAATGACATTCTTGCAGGTATCTTCGAGCCAGCCACGATCGACATTGATCTGGCTATC
TTGCTGACAAAAGCAAGAGAACATAGCGTTGCCTTGGTAGGTCCAGCGGCGGAGGAACTCTTTGATCCGG
TTCCTGAACAGGATCTATTTGAGGCGCTAAATGAAACCTTAACGCTATGGAACTCGCCGCCCGACTGGGC
TGGCGATGAGCGAAATGTAGTGCTTACGTTGTCCCGCATTTGGTACAGCGCAGTAACCGGCAAAATCGCG
CCGAAGGATGTCGCTGCCGACTGGGCAATGGAGCGCCTGCCGGCCCAGTATCAGCCCGTCATACTTGAAG
CTAGACAGGCTTATCTTGGACAAGAAGAAGATCGCTTGGCCTCGCGCGCAGATCAGTTGGAAGAATTTGT
CCACTACGTGAAAGGCGAGATCACCAAGGTAGTCGGCAAATAACCCTCGAGCCACCCATGACCAAAATCC
CTTAACGTGAGTTACGCGTCGTTCCACTGAGCGTCAGACCCCGTAGAAAAGATCAAAGGATCTTCTTGAG
ATCCTTTTTTTCTGCGCGTAATCTGCTGCTTGCAAACAAAAAAACCACCGCTACCAGCGGTGGTTTGTTT
GCCGGATCAAGAGCTACCAACTCTTTTTCCGAAGGTAACTGGCTTCAGCAGAGCGCAGATACCAAATACT
GTTCTTCTAGTGTAGCCGTAGTTAGGCCACCACTTCAAGAACTCTGTAGCACCGCCTACATACCTCGCTC
TGCTAATCCTGTTACCAGTGGCTGCTGCCAGTGGCGATAAGTCGTGTCTTACCGGGTTGGACTCAAGACG
ATAGTTACCGGATAAGGCGCAGCGGTCGGGCTGAACGGGGGGTTCGTGCACACAGCCCAGCTTGGAGCGA
ACGACCTACACCGAACTGAGATACCTACAGCGTGAGCTATGAGAAAGCGCCACGCTTCCCGAAGGGAGAA
AGGCGGACAGGTATCCGGTAAGCGGCAGGGTCGGAACAGGAGAGCGCACGAGGGAGCTTCCAGGGGGAAA
CGCCTGGTATCTTTATAGTCCTGTCGGGTTTCGCCACCTCTGACTTGAGCGTCGATTTTTGTGATGCTCG
TCAGGGGGGCGGAGCCTATGGAAAAACGCCAGCAACGCGGCCTTTTTACGGTTCCTGGCCTTTTGCTGGC
CTTTTGCTCACATGTTCTTTCCTGCGTTATCCCCTGATTCTGTGGATAACCGTATTACCGCCTTTGAGTG
AGCTGATACCGCTCGCCGCAGCCGAACGACCGAGCGCAGCGAGTCAGTGAGCGAGGAAGCGGAAGAGCGC
CCAATACGCAAACCGCCTCTCCCCGCGCGTTGGCCGATTCATTAATGCAGCTGGCACGACAGGTTTCCCG
ACTGGAAAGCGGGCAGTGAGCGCAACGCAATTAATACGCGTACCGCTAGCCAGGAAGAGTTTGTAGAAAC
GCAAAAAGGCCATCCGTCAGGATGGCCTTCTGCTTAGTTTGATGCCTGGCAGTTTATGGCGGGCGTCCTG
CCCGCCACCCTCCGGGCCGTTGCTTCACAACGTTCAAATCCGCTCCCGGCGGATTTGTCCTACTCAGGAG
AGCGTTCACCGACAAACAACAGATAAAACGAAAGGCCCAGTCTTCCGACTGAGCCTTTCGTTTTATTTGA
TGCCTGGCAGTTCCCTACTCTCGCGTTAACGCTAGCATGGATGTTTTCCCAGTCACGACGTT
