>Addgene plasmid #88091 | pDONR223-ZNF174 | depositor partial sequence | sequence record 171695 | insert
ATGGCAGCTAAAATGGAGATAACTTTAAGCTCCAACACTGAAGCTTCCTCCAAGCAAGAGAGACACATAA
TAGCCAAACTAGAAGAGAAACGGGGCCCTCCTCTGCAAAAAAACTGCCCAGATCCTGAGCTCTGCCGCCA
GAGCTTCAGACGCTTTTGTTATCAAGAGGTGTCTGGACCCCAAGAGGCGCTCTCCCAGCTCCGACAGCTC
TGCCGTCAGTGGTTGCAACCCGAGCTGCACACCAAGGAGCAGATTTTGGAGCTTCTGGTGATGGAGCAGT
TCCTGACCATCCTGCCCCCGGAGATCCAGGCTCGGGTCAGGCATCGATGTCCAATGAGCAGCAAGGAGAT
TGTGACCCTCGTGGAAGATTTTCACAGAGCATCCAAGAAACCAAAGCAGTGGGTGGCCGTTTGTATGCAG
GGGCAAAAGGTGCTCTTGGAGAAAACTGGATCTCAGCTTGGAGAACAGGAACTGCCAGACTTTCAACCGC
AGACTCCTAGGAGAGATCTCAGGGAGAGCTCTCCAGCAGAGCCTTCCCAGGCAGGAGCTTATGACCGGCT
GAGCCCCCATCATTGGGAGAAATCCCCACTCCTCCAAGAACCAACCCCCAAATTGGCTGGGACAGAACTT
CTTATAGAAAAGACAGATCCAAATATGGCCACAGATGAACTTCCATGCAAGCTATGGCTGAGTTTCATTG
CTTAA
